Addgene plasmid #102916: pCMV-ABE6.3
Purpose: expresses ABE6.3 in mammalian cells
Depositing lab: David Liu. Depositing organization: Broad Institute. Publication: Programmable base editing of A*T to G*C in genomic DNA without DNA cleavage. Gaudelli NM, Komor AC, Rees HA, Packer MS, Badran AH, Bryson DI, Liu DR. Nature. 2017 Nov 23;551(7681):464-471. doi: 10.1038/nature24644. Epub 2017 Oct 25. PubMed 29160308.
Backbone
  Vector backbone: pBR322/CMV
  Backbone manufacturer: Liu lab
  Backbone size w/o insert (bp): 3388
  Total vector size (bp): 8727
  Vector type: Mammalian Expression
Growth in bacteria
  Bacterial resistance: Ampicillin, 100 μg/mL
  Growth temperature: 37°C
  Growth strain: DH5alpha
  Copy number: High Copy
Gene/Insert
  Gene/Insert name: ABE6.3 (alt name: TadA-linker(32aa)-TadA*(6.3)-linker(32aa)-nCas9-NLS)
  Species: Synthetic; TadA is from E.coli (synthetic gene block, mammalian codon optimized), Cas9 is S. pyogenes (mammalian codon optimized)
  Insert size (bp): 5328
  Mutation: see manuscript
  Promoter: CMV
  Tag / fusion protein: NLS (C terminal on insert)
  Cloning method: Ligation Independent Cloning
  Sequencing primers: 5′ T7; 3′ M13
Terms and licenses: Academic/Nonprofit Terms; Industry Terms: Not Available to Industry
How to cite: pCMV-ABE6.3 was a gift from David Liu (Addgene plasmid # 102916 ; http://n2t.net/addgene:102916 ; RRID:Addgene_102916)
