[The description below was written by a language model from this plasmid's Addgene catalogue record and pLannotate feature annotations shown in this document.]
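Description:
pCMV-ABE6.3 is an 8,727 bp mammalian expression plasmid built on a pBR322/CMV backbone for transient production of the adenine base editor ABE6.3 in mammalian cells. In bacteria it is maintained as a high-copy plasmid through a ColE1/pUC-type origin and selected with ampicillin via the β-lactamase gene and its native promoter. Short remnants of lac regulatory sequence, a multiple cloning site, an SV40 promoter and the pBR322 bom region are also annotated, but these appear to be backbone fragments rather than functional parts of the payload.

The 5.3 kb insert encodes a single synthetic fusion protein: wild-type E. coli TadA, a 32-residue linker, the evolved TadA*(6.3) variant, a second 32-residue linker, S. pyogenes Cas9 nickase, and a C-terminal nuclear localisation signal, all codon-optimised for mammalian cells. The specific TadA* mutations are not listed in the record, which refers to the publication. Transcription is driven by the human CMV immediate-early enhancer and promoter and terminated by the bovine growth hormone polyadenylation signal. A T7 promoter lies between the CMV promoter and the coding sequence and serves as the 5′ sequencing primer site. In the feature table the TadA dimer spans the numbering origin of the circular sequence and runs directly into the Cas9 segment. The automated annotation labels that segment "Cas9 VQR", but the catalogue entry describes only a Cas9 nickase and mentions no altered PAM specificity, so this label is probably a nearest-match assignment.

No guide RNA cassette is annotated, so the guide would have to be supplied separately. Targeted in this way, the editor is intended to convert A•T base pairs to G•C in genomic DNA without double-strand cleavage.
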