Features (pLannotate 1.2.2; 16 found; start..end, strand, type, name):
    825..4925    +  CDS            Cas9 VQR: Streptococcus pyogenes Cas9 endonuclease with the D1135V/R1335Q/T1337R mutations has an altered recognition specificity for the protospacer adjacent motif (PAM) (Kleinstiver et al., 2015)
   5013..5237    +  polyA_signal   bGH poly(A) signal: bovine growth hormone polyadenylation signal
   5241..5262    +  promoter       SV40 promoter (fragment): SV40 enhancer and early promoter
   5267..5283    +  misc_feature   MCS (fragment): pBluescript multiple cloning site
   5332..5348    -  protein_bind   lac operator: The lac repressor binds to the lac operator to inhibit transcription in E. coli. This inhibition can be relieved by adding lactose or isopropyl-β-D-thiogalactopyranoside (IPTG). lac repressor encoded by lacI
   5356..5386    -  promoter       lac promoter: promoter for the E. coli lac operon
   5401..5422    -  protein_bind   CAP binding site: CAP binding activates transcription in the presence of cAMP. E. coli catabolite activator protein
   5435..5527    -  CDS            lacI (fragment): lac repressor; lacI; The lac repressor binds to the lac operator to inhibit transcription in E. coli. This inhibition can be relieved by adding lactose or isopropyl-β-D-thiogalactopyranoside (IPTG).
   5710..6298    -  rep_origin     ori: high-copy-number ColE1/pMB1/pBR322/pUC origin of replication
   6469..7329    -  CDS            AmpR: β-lactamase; bla; confers resistance to ampicillin, carbenicillin, and related antibiotics
   7330..7434    -  promoter       AmpR promoter: bla
   7505..7549    -  misc_feature   bom (fragment): basis of mobility region from pBR322
   7704..8083    +  enhancer       CMV enhancer: human cytomegalovirus immediate early enhancer
   8084..8287    +  promoter       CMV promoter: human cytomegalovirus (CMV) immediate early promoter
   8329..8347    +  promoter       T7 promoter: promoter for bacteriophage T7 RNA polymerase
   8361..824     +  CDS            ABE(6.3) (across the origin): adenine base editor comprising wild-type E. coli TadA fused to the evolved TadA*(6.3) mutant (Gaudelli et al., 2017)
>Addgene plasmid #102916 | pCMV-ABE6.3 | addgene full sequence | sequence record 198985 | Addgene NGS Result
ACCCAGGCATGAACCACCGGGTAGAAATCACAGAAGGCATATTGGCGGACGAATGTGCGGCGCTGTTGTC
CGACTTTTTTCGCATGCGGAGGCAGGAGATCAAGGCCCAGAAAAAAGCACAATCCTCTACTGACTCTGGT
GGTTCTTCTGGTGGTTCTAGCGGCAGCGAGACTCCCGGGACCTCAGAGTCCGCCACACCCGAAAGTTCTG
GTGGTTCTTCTGGTGGTTCTTCCGAAGTCGAGTTTTCCCATGAGTACTGGATGAGACACGCATTGACTCT
CGCAAAGAGGGCTTGGGATGAACGCGAGGTGCCCGTGGGGGCAGTACTCGTGCTCAACAATCGCGTAATC
GGCGAAGGTTGGAATAGGTCAATCGGACTCCACGACCCCACTGCACATGCGGAAATCATGGCCCTTCGAC
AGGGAGGGCTTGTGATGCAGAATTATCGACTTATCGATGCGACGCTGTACGTCACGTTTGAACCTTGCGT
AATGTGCGCGGGAGCTATGATTCACTCCCGCATTGGACGAGTTGTATTCGGTGTTCGCAACGCCAAGACG
GGTGCCGCAGGTTCACTGATGGACGTGCTGCATTACCCAGGCATGAACCACCGGGTAGAAATCACAGAAG
GCATATTGGCGGACGAATGTGCGGCGCTGTTGTGTTACTTTTTTCGCATGCGGAGGCAGGTCTTTAACGC
CCAGAAAAAAGCACAATCCTCTACTGACTCTGGTGGTTCTTCTGGTGGTTCTAGCGGCAGCGAGACTCCC
GGGACCTCAGAGTCCGCCACACCCGAAAGTTCTGGTGGTTCTTCTGGTGGTTCTGATAAAAAGTATTCTA
TTGGTTTAGCCATCGGCACTAATTCCGTTGGATGGGCTGTCATAACCGATGAATACAAAGTACCTTCAAA
GAAATTTAAGGTGTTGGGGAACACAGACCGTCATTCGATTAAAAAGAATCTTATCGGTGCCCTCCTATTC
GATAGTGGCGAAACGGCAGAGGCGACTCGCCTGAAACGAACCGCTCGGAGAAGGTATACACGTCGCAAGA
ACCGAATATGTTACTTACAAGAAATTTTTAGCAATGAGATGGCCAAAGTTGACGATTCTTTCTTTCACCG
TTTGGAAGAGTCCTTCCTTGTCGAAGAGGACAAGAAACATGAACGGCACCCCATCTTTGGAAACATAGTA
GATGAGGTGGCATATCATGAAAAGTACCCAACGATTTATCACCTCAGAAAAAAGCTAGTTGACTCAACTG
ATAAAGCGGACCTGAGGTTAATCTACTTGGCTCTTGCCCATATGATAAAGTTCCGTGGGCACTTTCTCAT
TGAGGGTGATCTAAATCCGGACAACTCGGATGTCGACAAACTGTTCATCCAGTTAGTACAAACCTATAAT
CAGTTGTTTGAAGAGAACCCTATAAATGCAAGTGGCGTGGATGCGAAGGCTATTCTTAGCGCCCGCCTCT
CTAAATCCCGACGGCTAGAAAACCTGATCGCACAATTACCCGGAGAGAAGAAAAATGGGTTGTTCGGTAA
CCTTATAGCGCTCTCACTAGGCCTGACACCAAATTTTAAGTCGAACTTCGACTTAGCTGAAGATGCCAAA
TTGCAGCTTAGTAAGGACACGTACGATGACGATCTCGACAATCTACTGGCACAAATTGGAGATCAGTATG
CGGACTTATTTTTGGCTGCCAAAAACCTTAGCGATGCAATCCTCCTATCTGACATACTGAGAGTTAATAC
TGAGATTACCAAGGCGCCGTTATCCGCTTCAATGATCAAAAGGTACGATGAACATCACCAAGACTTGACA
CTTCTCAAGGCCCTAGTCCGTCAGCAACTGCCTGAGAAATATAAGGAAATATTCTTTGATCAGTCGAAAA
ACGGGTACGCAGGTTATATTGACGGCGGAGCGAGTCAAGAGGAATTCTACAAGTTTATCAAACCCATATT
AGAGAAGATGGATGGGACGGAAGAGTTGCTTGTAAAACTCAATCGCGAAGATCTACTGCGAAAGCAGCGG
ACTTTCGACAACGGTAGCATTCCACATCAAATCCACTTAGGCGAATTGCATGCTATACTTAGAAGGCAGG
AGGATTTTTATCCGTTCCTCAAAGACAATCGTGAAAAGATTGAGAAAATCCTAACCTTTCGCATACCTTA
CTATGTGGGACCCCTGGCCCGAGGGAACTCTCGGTTCGCATGGATGACAAGAAAGTCCGAAGAAACGATT
ACTCCATGGAATTTTGAGGAAGTTGTCGATAAAGGTGCGTCAGCTCAATCGTTCATCGAGAGGATGACCA
ACTTTGACAAGAATTTACCGAACGAAAAAGTATTGCCTAAGCACAGTTTACTTTACGAGTATTTCACAGT
GTACAATGAACTCACGAAAGTTAAGTATGTCACTGAGGGCATGCGTAAACCCGCCTTTCTAAGCGGAGAA
CAGAAGAAAGCAATAGTAGATCTGTTATTCAAGACCAACCGCAAAGTGACAGTTAAGCAATTGAAAGAGG
ACTACTTTAAGAAAATTGAATGCTTCGATTCTGTCGAGATCTCCGGGGTAGAAGATCGATTTAATGCGTC
ACTTGGTACGTATCATGACCTCCTAAAGATAATTAAAGATAAGGACTTCCTGGATAACGAAGAGAATGAA
GATATCTTAGAAGATATAGTGTTGACTCTTACCCTCTTTGAAGATCGGGAAATGATTGAGGAAAGACTAA
AAACATACGCTCACCTGTTCGACGATAAGGTTATGAAACAGTTAAAGAGGCGTCGCTATACGGGCTGGGG
ACGATTGTCGCGGAAACTTATCAACGGGATAAGAGACAAGCAAAGTGGTAAAACTATTCTCGATTTTCTA
AAGAGCGACGGCTTCGCCAATAGGAACTTTATGCAGCTGATCCATGATGACTCTTTAACCTTCAAAGAGG
ATATACAAAAGGCACAGGTTTCCGGACAAGGGGACTCATTGCACGAACATATTGCGAATCTTGCTGGTTC
GCCAGCCATCAAAAAGGGCATACTCCAGACAGTCAAAGTAGTGGATGAGCTAGTTAAGGTCATGGGACGT
CACAAACCGGAAAACATTGTAATCGAGATGGCACGCGAAAATCAAACGACTCAGAAGGGGCAAAAAAACA
GTCGAGAGCGGATGAAGAGAATAGAAGAGGGTATTAAAGAACTGGGCAGCCAGATCTTAAAGGAGCATCC
TGTGGAAAATACCCAATTGCAGAACGAGAAACTTTACCTCTATTACCTACAAAATGGAAGGGACATGTAT
GTTGATCAGGAACTGGACATAAACCGTTTATCTGATTACGACGTCGATCACATTGTACCCCAATCCTTTT
TGAAGGACGATTCAATCGACAATAAAGTGCTTACACGCTCGGATAAGAACCGAGGGAAAAGTGACAATGT
TCCAAGCGAGGAAGTCGTAAAGAAAATGAAGAACTATTGGCGGCAGCTCCTAAATGCGAAACTGATAACG
CAAAGAAAGTTCGATAACTTAACTAAAGCTGAGAGGGGTGGCTTGTCTGAACTTGACAAGGCCGGATTTA
TTAAACGTCAGCTCGTGGAAACCCGCCAAATCACAAAGCATGTTGCACAGATACTAGATTCCCGAATGAA
TACGAAATACGACGAGAACGATAAGCTGATTCGGGAAGTCAAAGTAATCACTTTAAAGTCAAAATTGGTG
TCGGACTTCAGAAAGGATTTTCAATTCTATAAAGTTAGGGAGATAAATAACTACCACCATGCGCACGACG
CTTATCTTAATGCCGTCGTAGGGACCGCACTCATTAAGAAATACCCGAAGCTAGAAAGTGAGTTTGTGTA
TGGTGATTACAAAGTTTATGACGTCCGTAAGATGATCGCGAAAAGCGAACAGGAGATAGGCAAGGCTACA
GCCAAATACTTCTTTTATTCTAACATTATGAATTTCTTTAAGACGGAAATCACTCTGGCAAACGGAGAGA
TACGCAAACGACCTTTAATTGAAACCAATGGGGAGACAGGTGAAATCGTATGGGATAAGGGCCGGGACTT
CGCGACGGTGAGAAAAGTTTTGTCCATGCCCCAAGTCAACATAGTAAAGAAAACTGAGGTGCAGACCGGA
GGGTTTTCAAAGGAATCGATTCTTCCAAAAAGGAATAGTGATAAGCTCATCGCTCGTAAAAAGGACTGGG
ACCCGAAAAAGTACGGTGGCTTCGATAGCCCTACAGTTGCCTATTCTGTCCTAGTAGTGGCAAAAGTTGA
GAAGGGAAAATCCAAGAAACTGAAGTCAGTCAAAGAATTATTGGGGATAACGATTATGGAGCGCTCGTCT
TTTGAAAAGAACCCCATCGACTTCCTTGAGGCGAAAGGTTACAAGGAAGTAAAAAAGGATCTCATAATTA
AACTACCAAAGTATAGTCTGTTTGAGTTAGAAAATGGCCGAAAACGGATGTTGGCTAGCGCCGGAGAGCT
TCAAAAGGGGAACGAACTCGCACTACCGTCTAAATACGTGAATTTCCTGTATTTAGCGTCCCATTACGAG
AAGTTGAAAGGTTCACCTGAAGATAACGAACAGAAGCAACTTTTTGTTGAGCAGCACAAACATTATCTCG
ACGAAATCATAGAGCAAATTTCGGAATTCAGTAAGAGAGTCATCCTAGCTGATGCCAATCTGGACAAAGT
ATTAAGCGCATACAACAAGCACAGGGATAAACCCATACGTGAGCAGGCGGAAAATATTATCCATTTGTTT
ACTCTTACCAACCTCGGCGCTCCAGCCGCATTCAAGTATTTTGACACAACGATAGATCGCAAACGATACA
CTTCTACCAAGGAGGTGCTAGACGCGACACTGATTCACCAATCCATCACGGGATTATATGAAACTCGGAT
AGATTTGTCACAGCTTGGGGGTGACTCTGGTGGTTCTCCCAAGAAGAAGAGGAAAGTCTAACCGGTCATC
ATCACCATCACCATTGAGTTTAAACCCGCTGATCAGCCTCGACTGTGCCTTCTAGTTGCCAGCCATCTGT
TGTTTGCCCCTCCCCCGTGCCTTCCTTGACCCTGGAAGGTGCCACTCCCACTGTCCTTTCCTAATAAAAT
GAGGAAATTGCATCGCATTGTCTGAGTAGGTGTCATTCTATTCTGGGGGGTGGGGTGGGGCAGGACAGCA
AGGGGGAGGATTGGGAAGACAATAGCAGGCATGCTGGGGATGCGGTGGGCTCTATGGCTTCTGAGGCGGA
AAGAACCAGCTGGGGCTCGATACCGTCGACCTCTAGCTAGAGCTTGGCGTAATCATGGTCATAGCTGTTT
CCTGTGTGAAATTGTTATCCGCTCACAATTCCACACAACATACGAGCCGGAAGCATAAAGTGTAAAGCCT
AGGGTGCCTAATGAGTGAGCTAACTCACATTAATTGCGTTGCGCTCACTGCCCGCTTTCCAGTCGGGAAA
CCTGTCGTGCCAGCTGCATTAATGAATCGGCCAACGCGCGGGGAGAGGCGGTTTGCGTATTGGGCGCTCT
TCCGCTTCCTCGCTCACTGACTCGCTGCGCTCGGTCGTTCGGCTGCGGCGAGCGGTATCAGCTCACTCAA
AGGCGGTAATACGGTTATCCACAGAATCAGGGGATAACGCAGGAAAGAACATGTGAGCAAAAGGCCAGCA
AAAGGCCAGGAACCGTAAAAAGGCCGCGTTGCTGGCGTTTTTCCATAGGCTCCGCCCCCCTGACGAGCAT
CACAAAAATCGACGCTCAAGTCAGAGGTGGCGAAACCCGACAGGACTATAAAGATACCAGGCGTTTCCCC
CTGGAAGCTCCCTCGTGCGCTCTCCTGTTCCGACCCTGCCGCTTACCGGATACCTGTCCGCCTTTCTCCC
TTCGGGAAGCGTGGCGCTTTCTCATAGCTCACGCTGTAGGTATCTCAGTTCGGTGTAGGTCGTTCGCTCC
AAGCTGGGCTGTGTGCACGAACCCCCCGTTCAGCCCGACCGCTGCGCCTTATCCGGTAACTATCGTCTTG
AGTCCAACCCGGTAAGACACGACTTATCGCCACTGGCAGCAGCCACTGGTAACAGGATTAGCAGAGCGAG
GTATGTAGGCGGTGCTACAGAGTTCTTGAAGTGGTGGCCTAACTACGGCTACACTAGAAGAACAGTATTT
GGTATCTGCGCTCTGCTGAAGCCAGTTACCTTCGGAAAAAGAGTTGGTAGCTCTTGATCCGGCAAACAAA
CCACCGCTGGTAGCGGTGGTTTTTTTGTTTGCAAGCAGCAGATTACGCGCAGAAAAAAAGGATCTCAAGA
AGATCCTTTGATCTTTTCTACGGGGTCTGACGCTCAGTGGAACGAAAACTCACGTTAAGGGATTTTGGTC
ATGAGATTATCAAAAAGGATCTTCACCTAGATCCTTTTAAATTAAAAATGAAGTTTTAAATCAATCTAAA
GTATATATGAGTAAACTTGGTCTGACAGTTACCAATGCTTAATCAGTGAGGCACCTATCTCAGCGATCTG
TCTATTTCGTTCATCCATAGTTGCCTGACTCCCCGTCGTGTAGATAACTACGATACGGGAGGGCTTACCA
TCTGGCCCCAGTGCTGCAATGATACCGCGAGACCCACGCTCACCGGCTCCAGATTTATCAGCAATAAACC
AGCCAGCCGGAAGGGCCGAGCGCAGAAGTGGTCCTGCAACTTTATCCGCCTCCATCCAGTCTATTAATTG
TTGCCGGGAAGCTAGAGTAAGTAGTTCGCCAGTTAATAGTTTGCGCAACGTTGTTGCCATTGCTACAGGC
ATCGTGGTGTCACGCTCGTCGTTTGGTATGGCTTCATTCAGCTCCGGTTCCCAACGATCAAGGCGAGTTA
CATGATCCCCCATGTTGTGCAAAAAAGCGGTTAGCTCCTTCGGTCCTCCGATCGTTGTCAGAAGTAAGTT
GGCCGCAGTGTTATCACTCATGGTTATGGCAGCACTGCATAATTCTCTTACTGTCATGCCATCCGTAAGA
TGCTTTTCTGTGACTGGTGAGTACTCAACCAAGTCATTCTGAGAATAGTGTATGCGGCGACCGAGTTGCT
CTTGCCCGGCGTCAATACGGGATAATACCGCGCCACATAGCAGAACTTTAAAAGTGCTCATCATTGGAAA
ACGTTCTTCGGGGCGAAAACTCTCAAGGATCTTACCGCTGTTGAGATCCAGTTCGATGTAACCCACTCGT
GCACCCAACTGATCTTCAGCATCTTTTACTTTCACCAGCGTTTCTGGGTGAGCAAAAACAGGAAGGCAAA
ATGCCGCAAAAAAGGGAATAAGGGCGACACGGAAATGTTGAATACTCATACTCTTCCTTTTTCAATATTA
TTGAAGCATTTATCAGGGTTATTGTCTCATGAGCGGATACATATTTGAATGTATTTAGAAAAATAAACAA
ATAGGGGTTCCGCGCACATTTCCCCGAAAAGTGCCACCTGACGTCGACGGATCGGGAGATCGATCTCCCG
ATCCCCTAGGGTCGACTCTCAGTACAATCTGCTCTGATGCCGCATAGTTAAGCCAGTATCTGCTCCCTGC
TTGTGTGTTGGAGGTCGCTGAGTAGTGCGCGAGCAAAATTTAAGCTACAACAAGGCAAGGCTTGACCGAC
AATTGCATGAAGAATCTGCTTAGGGTTAGGCGTTTTGCGCTGCTTCGCGATGTACGGGCCAGATATACGC
GTTGACATTGATTATTGACTAGTTATTAATAGTAATCAATTACGGGGTCATTAGTTCATAGCCCATATAT
GGAGTTCCGCGTTACATAACTTACGGTAAATGGCCCGCCTGGCTGACCGCCCAACGACCCCCGCCCATTG
ACGTCAATAATGACGTATGTTCCCATAGTAACGCCAATAGGGACTTTCCATTGACGTCAATGGGTGGAGT
ATTTACGGTAAACTGCCCACTTGGCAGTACATCAAGTGTATCATATGCCAAGTACGCCCCCTATTGACGT
CAATGACGGTAAATGGCCCGCCTGGCATTATGCCCAGTACATGACCTTATGGGACTTTCCTACTTGGCAG
TACATCTACGTATTAGTCATCGCTATTACCATGGTGATGCGGTTTTGGCAGTACATCAATGGGCGTGGAT
AGCGGTTTGACTCACGGGGATTTCCAAGTCTCCACCCCATTGACGTCAATGGGAGTTTGTTTTGGCACCA
AAATCAACGGGACTTTCCAAAATGTCGTAACAACTCCGCCCCATTGACGCAAATGGGCGGTAGGCGTGTA
CGGTGGGAGGTCTATATAAGCAGAGCTGGTTTAGTGAACCGTCAGATCCGCTAGAGATCCGCGGCCGCTA
ATACGACTCACTATAGGGAGAGCCGCCACCATGTCCGAAGTCGAGTTTTCCCATGAGTACTGGATGAGAC
ACGCATTGACTCTCGCAAAGAGGGCTTGGGATGAACGCGAGGTGCCCGTGGGGGCAGTACTCGTGCATAA
CAATCGCGTAATCGGCGAAGGTTGGAATAGGCCGATCGGACGCCACGACCCCACTGCACATGCGGAAATC
ATGGCCCTTCGACAGGGAGGGCTTGTGATGCAGAATTATCGACTTATCGATGCGACGCTGTACGTCACGC
TTGAACCTTGCGTAATGTGCGCGGGAGCTATGATTCACTCCCGCATTGGACGAGTTGTATTCGGTGCCCG
CGACGCCAAGACGGGTGCCGCAGGTTCACTGATGGACGTGCTGCATC
